>Addgene plasmid #116457 | pHAGE-PIK3CA-C420R | addgene full sequence | sequence record 240311 | Addgene NGS Result
TGGAAGGGCTAATTCACTCCCAAAGAAGACAAGATATCCTTGATCTGTGGATCTACCACACACAAGGCTA
CTTCCCTGATTAGCAGAACTACACACCAGGGCCAGGGGTCAGATATCCACTGACCTTTGGATGGTGCTAC
AAGCTAGTACCAGTTGAGCCAGATAAGGTAGAAGAGGCCAATAAAGGAGAGAACACCAGCTTGTTACACC
CTGTGAGCCTGCATGGGATGGATGACCCGGAGAGAGAAGTGTTAGAGTGGAGGTTTGACAGCCGCCTAGC
ATTTCATCACGTGGCCCGAGAGCTGCATCCGGAGTACTTCAAGAACTGCTGATATCGAGCTTGCTACAAG
GGACTTTCCGCTGGGGACTTTCCAGGGAGGCGTGGCCTGGGCGGGACTGGGGAGTGGCGAGCCCTCAGAT
CCTGCATATAAGCAGCTGCTTTTTGCCTGTACTGGGTCTCTCTGGTTAGACCAGATCTGAGCCTGGGAGC
TCTCTGGCTAACTAGGGAACCCACTGCTTAAGCCTCAATAAAGCTTGCCTTGAGTGCTTCAAGTAGTGTG
TGCCCGTCTGTTGTGTGACTCTGGTAACTAGAGATCCCTCAGACCCTTTTAGTCAGTGTGGAAAATCTCT
AGCAGTGGCGCCCGAACAGGGACTTGAAAGCGAAAGGGAAACCAGAGGAGCTCTCTCGACGCAGGACTCG
GCTTGCTGAAGCGCGCACGGCAAGAGGCGAGGGGCGGCGACTGGTGAGTACGCCAAAAATTTTGACTAGC
GGAGGCTAGAAGGAGAGAGATGGGTGCGAGAGCGTCAGTATTAAGCGGGGGAGAATTAGATCGCGATGGG
AAAAAATTCGGTTAAGGCCAGGGGGAAAGAAAAAATATAAATTAAAACATATAGTATGGGCAAGCAGGGA
GCTAGAACGATTCGCAGTTAATCCTGGCCTGTTAGAAACATCAGAAGGCTGTAGACAAATACTGGGACAG
CTACAACCATCCCTTCAGACAGGATCAGAAGAACTTAGATCATTATATAATACAGTAGCAACCCTCTATT
GTGTGCATCAAAGGATAGAGATAAAAGACACCAAGGAAGCTTTAGACAAGATAGAGGAAGAGCAAAACAA
AAGTAAGACCACCGCACAGCAAGCGGCCGGCCGCTGATCTTCAGACCTGGAGGAGGAGATATGAGGGACA
ATTGGAGAAGTGAATTATATAAATATAAAGTAGTAAAAATTGAACCATTAGGAGTAGCACCCACCAAGGC
AAAGAGAAGAGTGGTGCAGAGAGAAAAAAGAGCAGTGGGAATAGGAGCTTTGTTCCTTGGGTTCTTGGGA
GCAGCAGGAAGCACTATGGGCGCAGCGTCAATGACGCTGACGGTACAGGCCAGACAATTATTGTCTGGTA
TAGTGCAGCAGCAGAACAATTTGCTGAGGGCTATTGAGGCGCAACAGCATCTGTTGCAACTCACAGTCTG
GGGCATCAAGCAGCTCCAGGCAAGAATCCTGGCTGTGGAAAGATACCTAAAGGATCAACAGCTCCTGGGG
ATTTGGGGTTGCTCTGGAAAACTCATTTGCACCACTGCTGTGCCTTGGAATGCTAGTTGGAGTAATAAAT
CTCTGGAACAGATTTGGAATCACACGACCTGGATGGAGTGGGACAGAGAAATTAACAATTACACAAGCTT
AATACACTCCTTAATTGAAGAATCGCAAAACCAGCAAGAAAAGAATGAACAAGAATTATTGGAATTAGAT
AAATGGGCAAGTTTGTGGAATTGGTTTAACATAACAAATTGGCTGTGGTATATAAAATTATTCATAATGA
TAGTAGGAGGCTTGGTAGGTTTAAGAATAGTTTTTGCTGTACTTTCTATAGTGAATAGAGTTAGGCAGGG
ATATTCACCATTATCGTTTCAGACCCACCTCCCAACCCCGAGGGGACCCGACAGGCCCGAAGGAATAGAA
GAAGAAGGTGGAGAGAGAGACAGAGACAGATCCATTCGATTAGTGAACGGATCTCGACGGTATCGCCGAA
TTCACAAATGGCAGTATTCATCCACAATTTTAAAAGAAAAGGGGGGATTGGGGGGTACAGTGCAGGGGAA
AGAATAGTAGACATAATAGCAACAGACATACAAACTAAAGAATTACAAAAACAAATTACAAAAATTCAAA
ATTTTCGGGTTTATTACAGGGACAGCAGAGATCCAGTTTGGACTAGTCGTGAGGCTCCGGTGCCCGTCAG
TGGGCAGAGCGCACATCGCCCACAGTCCCCGAGAAGTTGGGGGGAGGGGTCGGCAATTGAACCGGTGCCT
AGAGAAGGTGGCGCGGGGTAAACTGGGAAAGTGATGTCGTGTACTGGCTCCGCCTTTTTCCCGAGGGTGG
GGGAGAACCGTATATAAGTGCAGTAGTCGCCGTGAACGTTCTTTTTCGCAACGGGTTTGCCGCCAGAACA
CAGGTAAGTGCCGTGTGTGGTTCCCGCGGGCCTGGCCTCTTTACGGGTTATGGCCCTTGCGTGCCTTGAA
TTACTTCCACCTGGCTGCAGTACGTGATTCTTGATCCCGAGCTTCGGGTTGGAAGTGGGTGGGAGAGTTC
GAGGCCTTGCGCTTAAGGAGCCCCTTCGCCTCGTGCTTGAGTTGAGGCCTGGCCTGGGCGCTGGGGCCGC
CGCGTGCGAATCTGGTGGCACCTTCGCGCCTGTCTCGCTGCTTTCGATAAGTCTCTAGCCATTTAAAATT
TTTGATGACCTGCTGCGACGCTTTTTTTCTGGCAAGATAGTCTTGTAAATGCGGGCCAAGATCTGCACAC
TGGTATTTCGGTTTTTGGGGCCGCGGGCGGCGACGGGGCCCGTGCGTCCCAGCGCACATGTTCGGCGAGG
CGGGGCCTGCGAGCGCGGCCACCGAGAATCGGACGGGGGTAGTCTCAAGCTGGCCGGCCTGCTCTGGTGC
CTGGCCTCGCGCCGCCGTGTATCGCCCCGCCCTGGGCGGCAAGGCTGGCCCGGTCGGCACCAGTTGCGTG
AGCGGAAAGATGGCCGCTTCCCGGCCCTGCTGCAGGGAGCTCAAAATGGAGGACGCGGCGCTCGGGAGAG
CGGGCGGGTGAGTCACCCACACAAAGGAAAAGGGCCTTTCCGTCCTCAGCCGTCGCTTCATGTGACTCCA
CGGAGTACCGGGCGCCGTCCAGGCACCTCGATTAGTTCTCGAGCTTTTGGAGTACGTCGTCTTTAGGTTG
GGGGGAGGGGTTTTATGCGATGGAGTTTCCCCACACTGAGTGGGTGGAGACTGAAGTTAGGCCAGCTTGG
CACTTGATGTAATTCTCCTTGGAATTTGCCCTTTTTGAGTTTGGATCTTGGTTCATTCTCAAGCCTCAGA
CAGTGGTTCAAAGTTTTTTTCTTCCATTTCAGGTGTCGTGAAGCGGCCCTGCAGATATCAACAAGTTTGT
ACAAAAAAGCAGGCACCATGCCTCCAAGACCATCATCAGGTGAACTGTGGGGCATCCACTTGATGCCCCC
AAGAATCCTAGTAGAATGTTTACTACCAAATGGAATGATAGTGACTTTAGAATGCCTCCGTGAGGCTACA
TTAATAACCATAAAGCATGAACTATTTAAAGAAGCAAGAAAATACCCCCTCCATCAACTTCTTCAAGATG
AATCTTCTTACATTTTCGTAAGTGTTACTCAAGAAGCAGAAAGGGAAGAATTTTTTGATGAAACAAGACG
ACTTTGTGACCTTCGGCTTTTTCAACCCTTTTTAAAAGTAATTGAACCAGTAGGCAACCGTGAAGAAAAG
ATCCTCAATCGAGAAATTGGTTTTGCTATCGGCATGCCAGTGTGTGAATTTGATATGGTTAAAGATCCAG
AAGTACAGGACTTCCGAAGAAATATTCTGAACGTTTGTAAAGAAGCTGTGGATCTTAGGGACCTCAATTC
ACCTCATAGTAGAGCAATGTATGTCTATCCTCCAAATGTAGAATCTTCACCAGAATTGCCAAAGCACATA
TATAATAAATTAGATAAAGGGCAAATAATAGTGGTGATCTGGGTAATAGTTTCTCCAAATAATGACAAGC
AGAAGTATACTCTGAAAATCAACCATGACTGTGTACCAGAACAAGTAATTGCTGAAGCAATCAGGAAAAA
AACTCGAAGTATGTTGCTATCCTCTGAACAACTAAAACTCTGTGTTTTAGAATATCAGGGCAAGTATATT
TTAAAAGTGTGTGGATGTGATGAATACTTCCTAGAAAAATATCCTCTGAGTCAGTATAAGTATATAAGAA
GCTGTATAATGCTTGGGAGGATGCCCAATTTGATGTTGATGGCTAAAGAAAGCCTTTATTCTCAACTGCC
AATGGACTGTTTTACAATGCCATCTTATTCCAGACGCATTTCCACAGCTACACCATATATGAATGGAGAA
ACATCTACAAAATCCCTTTGGGTTATAAATAGTGCACTCAGAATAAAAATTCTTTGTGCAACCTACGTGA
ATGTAAATATTCGAGACATTGATAAGATCTATGTTCGAACAGGTATCTACCATGGAGGAGAACCCTTATG
TGACAATGTGAACACTCAAAGAGTACCTTGTTCCAATCCCAGGTGGAATGAATGGCTGAATTATGATATA
TACATTCCTGATCTTCCTCGTGCTGCTCGACTTTGCCTTTCCATTTGCTCTGTTAAAGGCCGAAAGGGTG
CTAAAGAGGAACACCGTCCATTGGCATGGGGAAATATAAACTTGTTTGATTACACAGACACTCTAGTATC
TGGAAAAATGGCTTTGAATCTTTGGCCAGTACCTCATGGATTAGAAGATTTGCTGAACCCTATTGGTGTT
ACTGGATCAAATCCAAATAAAGAAACTCCATGCTTAGAGTTGGAGTTTGACTGGTTCAGCAGTGTGGTAA
AGTTCCCAGATATGTCAGTGATTGAAGAGCATGCCAATTGGTCTGTATCCCGAGAAGCAGGATTTAGCTA
TTCCCACGCAGGACTGAGTAACAGACTAGCTAGAGACAATGAATTAAGGGAAAATGACAAAGAACAGCTC
AAAGCAATTTCTACACGAGATCCTCTCTCTGAAATCACTGAGCAGGAGAAAGATTTTCTATGGAGTCACA
GACACTATTGTGTAACTATCCCCGAAATTCTACCCAAATTGCTTCTGTCTGTTAAATGGAATTCTAGAGA
TGAAGTAGCCCAGATGTATTGCTTGGTAAAAGATTGGCCTCCAATCAAACCTGAACAGGCTATGGAACTT
CTGGACTGTAATTACCCAGATCCTATGGTTCGAGGTTTTGCTGTTCGGTGCTTGGAAAAATATTTAACAG
ATGACAAACTTTCTCAGTATTTAATTCAGCTAGTACAGGTCCTAAAATATGAACAATATTTGGATAACTT
GCTTGTGAGATTTTTACTGAAGAAAGCATTGACTAATCAAAGGATTGGGCACTTTTTCTTTTGGCATTTA
AAATCTGAGATGCACAATAAAACAGTTAGCCAGAGGTTTGGCCTGCTTTTGGAGTCCTATTGTCGTGCAT
GTGGGATGTATTTGAAGCACCTGAATAGGCAAGTCGAGGCAATGGAAAAGCTCATTAACTTAACTGACAT
TCTCAAACAGGAGAAGAAGGATGAAACACAAAAGGTACAGATGAAGTTTTTAGTTGAGCAAATGAGGCGA
CCAGATTTCATGGATGCTCTACAGGGCTTTCTGTCTCCTCTAAACCCTGCTCATCAACTAGGAAACCTCA
GGCTTGAAGAGTGTCGAATTATGTCCTCTGCAAAAAGGCCACTGTGGTTGAATTGGGAGAACCCAGACAT
CATGTCAGAGTTACTGTTTCAGAACAATGAGATCATCTTTAAAAATGGGGATGATTTACGGCAAGATATG
CTAACACTTCAAATTATTCGTATTATGGAAAATATCTGGCAAAATCAAGGTCTTGATCTTCGAATGTTAC
CTTATGGTTGTCTGTCAATCGGTGACTGTGTGGGACTTATTGAGGTGGTGCGAAATTCTCACACTATTAT
GCAAATTCAGTGCAAAGGCGGCTTGAAAGGTGCACTGCAGTTCAACAGCCACACACTACATCAGTGGCTC
AAAGACAAGAACAAAGGAGAAATATATGATGCAGCCATTGACCTGTTTACACGTTCATGTGCTGGATACT
GTGTAGCTACCTTCATTTTGGGAATTGGAGATCGTCACAATAGTAACATCATGGTGAAAGACGATGGACA
ACTGTTTCATATAGATTTTGGACACTTTTTGGATCACAAGAAGAAAAAATTTGGTTATAAACGAGAACGT
GTGCCATTTGTTTTGACACAGGATTTCTTAATAGTGATTAGTAAAGGAGCCCAAGAATGCACAAAGACAA
GAGAATTTGAGAGGTTTCAGGAGATGTGTTACAAGGCTTATCTAGCTATTCGACAGCATGCCAATCTCTT
CATAAATCTTTTCTCAATGATGCTTGGCTCTGGAATGCCAGAACTACAATCTTTTGATGACATTGCATAC
ATTCGAAAGACCCTAGCCTTAGATAAAACTGAGCAAGAGGCTTTGGAGTATTTCATGAAACAAATGAATG
ATGCACATCATGGTGGCTGGACAACAAAAATGGATTGGATCTTCCACACAATTAAACAGCATGCATTGAA
CTAGAACCCAGCTTTCTTGTACAAAGTGGTGATATCCAATTAACCCTCACTAAAGGAAGTGTTTAATGTA
AGAGAATGAACCCTATAGTGAGTCGTATTACCACCCAACTTTTCTATACAAAGTGGTTGATATCCAGCAC
AGTGGCGGCCGCTCGAGTCTAGAGGGCCCGCGGTTCGAAGGTAAGCCTATCCCTAACCCTCTCCTCGGTC
TCGATTCTACGCGTACCGGTTAGTAATGAGATCCCTCCCCCCCCCCTAACGTTACTGGCCGAAGCCGCTT
GGAATAAGGCCGGTGTGCGTTTGTCTATATGTTATTTTCCACCATATTGCCGTCTTTTGGCAATGTGAGG
GCCCGGAAACCTGGCCCTGTCTTCTTGACGAGCATTCCTAGGGGTCTTTCCCCTCTCGCCAAAGGAATGC
AAGGTCTGTTGAATGTCGTGAAGGAAGCAGTTCCTCTGGAAGCTTCTTGAAGACAAACAACGTCTGTAGC
GACCCTTTGCAGGCAGCGGAACCCCCCACCTGGCGACAGGTGCCTCTGCGGCCAAAAGCCACGTGTATAA
GATACACCTGCAAAGGCGGCACAACCCCAGTGCCACGTTGTGAGTTGGATAGTTGTGGAAAGAGTCAAAT
GGCTCTCCTCAAGCGTATTCAACAAGGGGCTGAAGGATGCCCAGAAGGTACCCCATTGTATGGGATCTGA
TCTGGGGCCTCGGTGCACATGCTTTACATGTGTTTAGTCGAGGTTAAAAAAACGTCTAGGCCCCCCGAAC
CACGGGGACGTGGTTTTCCTTTGAAAAACACGATGATAATATGGCCACACATATGGTGAGCAAGGGCGAG
GAGCTGTTCACCGGGGTGGTGCCCATCCTGGTCGAGCTGGACGGCGACGTAAACGGCCACAAGTTCAGCG
TGTCCGGCGAGGGCGAGGGCGATGCCACCTACGGCAAGCTGACCCTGAAGTTCATCTGCACCACCGGCAA
GCTGCCCGTGCCCTGGCCCACCCTCGTGACCACCCTGACCTACGGCGTGCAGTGCTTCAGCCGCTACCCC
GACCACATGAAGCAGCACGACTTCTTCAAGTCCGCCATGCCCGAAGGCTACGTCCAGGAGCGCACCATCT
TCTTCAAGGACGACGGCAACTACAAGACCCGCGCCGAGGTGAAGTTCGAGGGCGACACCCTGGTGAACCG
CATCGAGCTGAAGGGCATCGACTTCAAGGAGGACGGCAACATCCTGGGGCACAAGCTGGAGTACAACTAC
AACAGCCACAACGTCTATATCATGGCCGACAAGCAGAAGAACGGCATCAAGGTGAACTTCAAGATCCGCC
ACAACATCGAGGACGGCAGCGTGCAGCTCGCCGACCACTACCAGCAGAACACCCCCATCGGCGACGGCCC
CGTGCTGCTGCCCGACAACCACTACCTGAGCACCCAGTCCGCCCTGAGCAAAGACCCCAACGAGAAGCGC
GATCACATGGTCCTGCTGGAGTTCGTGACCGCCGCCGGGATCACTCTCGGCATGGACGAGCTGTACAAGT
AAATCGATAGATCCTAATCAACCTCTGGATTACAAAATTTGTGAAAGATTGACTGGTATTCTTAACTATG
TTGCTCCTTTTACGCTATGTGGATACGCTGCTTTAATGCCTTTGTATCATGCTATTGCTTCCCGTATGGC
TTTCATTTTCTCCTCCTTGTATAAATCCTGGTTGCTGTCTCTTTATGAGGAGTTGTGGCCCGTTGTCAGG
CAACGTGGCGTGGTGTGCACTGTGTTTGCTGACGCAACCCCCACTGGTTGGGGCATTGCCACCACCTGTC
AGCTCCTTTCCGGGACTTTCGCTTTCCCCCTCCCTATTGCCACGGCGGAACTCATCGCCGCCTGCCTTGC
CCGCTGCTGGACAGGGGCTCGGCTGTTGGGCACTGACAATTCCGTGGTGTTGTCGGGGAAATCATCGTCC
TTTCCTTGGCTGCTCGCCTGTGTTGCCACCTGGATTCTGCGCGGGACGTCCTTCTGCTACGTCCCTTCGG
CCCTCAATCCAGCGGACCTTCCTTCCCGCGGCCTGCTGCCGGCTCTGCGGCCTCTTCCGCGTCTTCGCCT
TCGCCCTCAGACGAGTCGGATCTCCCTTTGGGCCGCCTCCCCGCCTGAGATCCTTTAAGACCAATGACTT
ACAAGGCAGCTGTAGATCTTAGCCACTTTTTAAAAGAAAAGGGGGGACTGGAAGGGCTAATTCACTCCCA
ACGAAGACAAGATCTGCTTTTTGCTTGTACTGGGTCTCTCTGGTTAGACCAGATCTGAGCCTGGGAGCTC
TCTGGCTAACTAGGGAACCCACTGCTTAAGCCTCAATAAAGCTTGCCTTGAGTGCTTCAAGTAGTGTGTG
CCCGTCTGTTGTGTGACTCTGGTAACTAGAGATCCCTCAGACCCTTTTAGTCAGTGTGGAAAATCTCTAG
CAGTAGTAGTTCATGTCATCTTATTATTCAGTATTTATAACTTGCAAAGAAATGAATATCAGAGAGTGAG
AGGCCCGGGTTAATTAAGGAAAGGGCTAGATCATTCTTGAAGACGAAAGGGCCTCGTGATACGCCTATTT
TTATAGGTTAATGTCATGATAATAATGGTTTCTTAGACGTCAGGTGGCACTTTTCGGGGAAATGTGCGCG
GAACCCCTATTTGTTTATTTTTCTAAATACATTCAAATATGTATCCGCTCATGAGACAATAACCCTGATA
AATGCTTCAATAATATTGAAAAAGGAAGAGTATGAGTATTCAACATTTCCGTGTCGCCCTTATTCCCTTT
TTTGCGGCATTTTGCCTTCCTGTTTTTGCTCACCCAGAAACGCTGGTGAAAGTAAAAGATGCTGAAGATC
AGTTGGGTGCACGAGTGGGTTACATCGAACTGGATCTCAACAGCGGTAAGATCCTTGAGAGTTTTCGCCC
CGAAGAACGTTTTCCAATGATGAGCACTTTTAAAGTTCTGCTATGTGGCGCGGTATTATCCCGTGTTGAC
GCCGGGCAAGAGCAACTCGGTCGCCGCATACACTATTCTCAGAATGACTTGGTTGAGTACTCACCAGTCA
CAGAAAAGCATCTTACGGATGGCATGACAGTAAGAGAATTATGCAGTGCTGCCATAACCATGAGTGATAA
CACTGCGGCCAACTTACTTCTGACAACGATCGGAGGACCGAAGGAGCTAACCGCTTTTTTGCACAACATG
GGGGATCATGTAACTCGCCTTGATCGTTGGGAACCGGAGCTGAATGAAGCCATACCAAACGACGAGCGTG
ACACCACGATGCCTGTAGCAATGGCAACAACGTTGCGCAAACTATTAACTGGCGAACTACTTACTCTAGC
TTCCCGGCAACAATTAATAGACTGGATGGAGGCGGATAAAGTTGCAGGACCACTTCTGCGCTCGGCCCTT
CCGGCTGGCTGGTTTATTGCTGATAAATCTGGAGCCGGTGAGCGTGGGTCTCGCGGTATCATTGCAGCAC
TGGGGCCAGATGGTAAGCCCTCCCGTATCGTAGTTATCTACACGACGGGGAGTCAGGCAACTATGGATGA
ACGAAATAGACAGATCGCTGAGATAGGTGCCTCACTGATTAAGCATTGGTAACTGTCAGACCAAGTTTAC
TCATATATACTTTAGATTGATTTAAAACTTCATTTTTAATTTAAAAGGATCTAGGTGAAGATCCTTTTTG
ATAATCTCATGACCAAAATCCCTTAACGTGAGTTTTCGTTCCACTGAGCGTCAGACCCCGTAGAAAAGAT
CAAAGGATCTTCTTGAGATCCTTTTTTTCTGCGCGTAATCTGCTGCTTGCAAACAAAAAAACCACCGCTA
CCAGCGGTGGTTTGTTTGCCGGATCAAGAGCTACCAACTCTTTTTCCGAAGGTAACTGGCTTCAGCAGAG
CGCAGATACCAAATACTGTTCTTCTAGTGTAGCCGTAGTTAGGCCACCACTTCAAGAACTCTGTAGCACC
GCCTACATACCTCGCTCTGCTAATCCTGTTACCAGTGGCTGCTGCCAGTGGCGATAAGTCGTGTCTTACC
GGGTTGGACTCAAGACGATAGTTACCGGATAAGGCGCAGCGGTCGGGCTGAACGGGGGGTTCGTGCACAC
AGCCCAGCTTGGAGCGAACGACCTACACCGAACTGAGATACCTACAGCGTGAGCTATGAGAAAGCGCCAC
GCTTCCCGAAGGGAGAAAGGCGGACAGGTATCCGGTAAGCGGCAGGGTCGGAACAGGAGAGCGCACGAGG
GAGCTTCCAGGGGGAAACGCCTGGTATCTTTATAGTCCTGTCGGGTTTCGCCACCTCTGACTTGAGCGTC
GATTTTTGTGATGCTCGTCAGGGGGGCGGAGCCTATGGAAAAACGCCAGCAACGCGGCCTTTTTACGGTT
CCTGGCCTTTTGCTGGCCTTTTGCTCACATGTTCTTTCCTGCGTTATCCCCTGATTCTGTGGATAACCGT
ATTACCGCCTTTGAGTGAGCTGATACCGCTCGCCGCAGCCGAACGACCGAGCGCAGCGAGTCAGTGAGCG
AGGAAGCGGAAGAGCGCCCAATACGCAAACCGCCTCTCCCCGCGCGTTGGCCGATTCATTAATGCAGCAA
GCTCATGGCTGACTAATTTTTTTTATTTATGCAGAGGCCGAGGCCGCCTCGGCCTCTGAGCTATTCCAGA
AGTAGTGAGGAGGCTTTTTTGGAGGCCTAGGCTTTTGCAAAAAGCTCCCCGTGGCACGACAGGTTTCCCG
ACTGGAAAGCGGGCAGTGAGCGCAACGCAATTAATGTGAGTTAGCTCACTCATTAGGCACCCCAGGCTTT
ACACTTTATGCTTCCGGCTCGTATGTTGTGTGGAATTGTGAGCGGATAACAATTTCACACAGGAAACAGC
TATGACATGATTACGAATTTCACAAATAAAGCATTTTTTTCACTGCATTCTAGTTGTGGTTTGTCCAAAC
TCATCAATGTATCTTATCATGTCTGGATCAACTGGATAACTCAAGCTAACCAAAATCATCCCAAACTTCC
CACCCCATACCCTATTACCACTGCCAATTACCTGTGGTTTCATTTACTCTAAACCTGTGATTCCTCTGAA
TTATTTTCATTTTAAAGAAATTGTATTTGTTAAATATGTACTACAAACTTAGTAGT
Features (pLannotate 1.2.2; 30 found; start..end, strand, type, name):
    377..634     +  LTR            5' LTR (truncated): truncated 5' long terminal repeat (LTR) from HIV-1
    681..806     +  misc_feature   HIV-1 Ψ: packaging signal of human immunodeficiency virus type 1
    790..1128    +  CDS            HIV-1 gag (fragment): gag protein from human immunodeficiency virus 1; gag
   1303..1536    +  misc_feature   RRE: The Rev response element (RRE) of HIV-1 allows for Rev-dependent mRNA export from the nucleus to the cytoplasm.
   1913..2013    +  CDS            Rev (fragment): human immunodeficiency virus 1 (HIV-1) Rev protein; rev; enhances nuclear export of unspliced and incompletely spliced viral mRNAs
   2058..2175    +  misc_feature   cPPT/CTS: central polypurine tract and central termination sequence of HIV-1
   2223..3401    +  promoter       EF-1α promoter: strong constitutive promoter for human elongation factor EF-1α
   3422..3442    +  protein_bind   attB1: mutant version of attB; core recombination site for the Gateway® BP reaction BP Clonase™
   3448..6651    +  CDS            PIK3CA: PK3CA_HUMAN - Experimental evidence at protein level: Swiss-Prot protein existence level 1. Phosphoinositide-3-kinase (PI3K) phosphorylates phosphatidylinositol (PI) and its phosphorylated derivatives at position 3 of the inositol ring to produce 3-phosphoinositides (PubMed:15135396, PubMed:23936502, PubMed:28676499). Uses ATP and PtdIns(4,5)P2 (phosphatidylinositol 4,5-bisphosphate) to generate phosphatidylinositol 3,4,5-trisphosphate (PIP3) (PubMed:15135396, PubMed:28676499). PIP3 plays a key role by recruiting PH domain- containing proteins to the membrane, including AKT1 and PDPK1, activat
   6656..6680    -  protein_bind   attB2: mutant version of attB; recombination site for the Gateway® BP reaction BP Clonase™
   6688..6706    +  promoter       T3 promoter: promoter for bacteriophage T3 RNA polymerase
   6732..6750    -  promoter       T7 promoter: promoter for bacteriophage T7 RNA polymerase
   6756..6774    -  protein_bind   attB4 (fragment): mutant version of attB; core recombination site for the Gateway® BP reaction BP Clonase™
   6830..6871    +  CDS            V5 tag: epitope tag from simian virus 5
   6997..7459    +  misc_feature   IRES: internal ribosome entry site (IRES) of the encephalomyocarditis virus (EMCV)
   7473..8192    +  CDS            EGFP: the original enhanced GFP (Yang et al., 1996) mammalian codon-optimized
   8206..8794    +  misc_feature   WPRE: woodchuck hepatitis virus posttranscriptional regulatory element
   8802..8867    +  CDS            nef (fragment): NEF_HV1Z2 - Experimental evidence at protein level: Swiss-Prot protein existence level 1. Extracellular Nef protein targets CD4(+) T-lymphocytes for apoptosis by interacting with CXCR4 surface receptors. From Human immunodeficiency virus type 1 group M subtype D (isolate Z2/CDC-Z34) (HIV-1).
   8869..9102    +  LTR            3' LTR (ΔU3): self-inactivating 3' long terminal repeat (LTR) from HIV-1
   9307..9411    +  promoter       AmpR promoter: bla
   9412..10272   +  CDS            AmpR: β-lactamase; bla; confers resistance to ampicillin, carbenicillin, and related antibiotics
  10443..11031   +  rep_origin     ori: high-copy-number ColE1/pMB1/pBR322/pUC origin of replication
  11214..11268   +  CDS            lacI (fragment): lac repressor; lacI; The lac repressor binds to the lac operator to inhibit transcription in E. coli. This inhibition can be relieved by adding lactose or isopropyl-β-D-thiogalactopyranoside (IPTG).
  11274..11367   +  rep_origin     SV40 ori (fragment): SV40 origin of replication
  11392..11429   +  CDS            lacI (fragment): lac repressor; lacI; The lac repressor binds to the lac operator to inhibit transcription in E. coli. This inhibition can be relieved by adding lactose or isopropyl-β-D-thiogalactopyranoside (IPTG).
  11442..11463   +  protein_bind   CAP binding site: CAP binding activates transcription in the presence of cAMP. E. coli catabolite activator protein
  11478..11508   +  promoter       lac promoter: promoter for the E. coli lac operon
  11512..11534   +  protein_bind   lac operator (fragment): The lac repressor binds to the lac operator to inhibit transcription in E. coli. This inhibition can be relieved by adding lactose or isopropyl-β-D-thiogalactopyranoside (IPTG). lac repressor encoded by lacI
  11566..11649   +  polyA_signal   SV40 poly(A) signal (fragment): SV40 polyadenylation signal
  11816..329     +  CDS            nef (fragment) (across the origin): NEF_HV1BR - Experimental evidence at protein level: Swiss-Prot protein existence level 1. Extracellular Nef protein targets CD4(+) T-lymphocytes for apoptosis by interacting with CXCR4 surface receptors (PubMed:14990729). From Human immunodeficiency virus type 1 group M subtype B (isolate BRU/LAI) (HIV-1).
