[The description below was written by a language model from this plasmid's Addgene catalogue record and pLannotate feature annotations shown in this document.]
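Description:
pHAGE-PIK3CA-C420R is an HIV-1-based lentiviral expression plasmid of about 11.8 kb, built on the pHAGE backbone to deliver a mutant form of human PIK3CA, the p110-alpha catalytic subunit of phosphoinositide 3-kinase, into mammalian cells. It is propagated in E. coli through a high-copy ColE1/pUC-type origin with ampicillin selection from the bla gene. The viral portion has the layout of a self-inactivating transfer vector: a truncated 5' LTR, the Ψ packaging signal with a short gag fragment, the Rev response element for Rev-dependent export of the genomic RNA, the cPPT/CTS element, and a 3' LTR with a U3 deletion that leaves the integrated provirus without LTR promoter activity. Packaging functions are not annotated on the plasmid and would have to be supplied in trans.

Within the provirus, the human EF-1α promoter drives constitutive transcription of the PIK3CA open reading frame carrying the C420R substitution. The ORF is flanked by attB1 and attB2 sites, consistent with its insertion by Gateway recombination. Downstream lie a V5 epitope tag annotation, an EMCV IRES and EGFP, followed by WPRE to enhance transcript expression. The IRES allows EGFP to be translated from the same mRNA, so fluorescence marks transduced cells. The record does not state whether the V5 tag is in frame with, and actually fused to, PIK3CA, and several short elements (T3 and T7 promoters, an attB4 fragment) sit between them. The construct belongs to a collection made for systematic functional annotation of somatic cancer mutations, where stable expression lets the variant's effects be assessed in cell-based assays.
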