Addgene plasmid #116457: pHAGE-PIK3CA-C420R
Purpose: Lentiviral expression of PIK3CA C420R
Depositing lab: Gordon Mills & Kenneth Scott. Depositing organization: Baylor College of Medicine. Publication: Systematic Functional Annotation of Somatic Mutations in Cancer. Ng PK, Li J, Jeong KJ, Shao S, Chen H, Tsang YH, Sengupta S, Wang Z, Bhavana VH, Tran R, Soewito S, Minussi DC, Moreno D, Kong K, Dogruluk T, Lu H, Gao J, Tokheim C, Zhou DC, Johnson AM, Zeng J, Ip CKM, Ju Z, Wester M, Yu S, Li Y, Vellano CP, Schultz N, Karchin R, Ding L, Lu Y, Cheung LWT, Chen K, Shaw KR, Meric-Bernstam F, Scott KL, Yi S, Sahni N, Liang H, Mills GB. Cancer Cell. 2018 Mar 12;33(3):450-462.e10. doi: 10.1016/j.ccell.2018.01.021. PubMed 29533785.
Backbone
  Vector backbone: pHAGE
  Vector type: Lentiviral
Growth in bacteria
  Bacterial resistance: Ampicillin, 100 μg/mL
  Growth temperature: 37°C
  Growth strain: Stbl3
  Copy number: High Copy
Gene/Insert
  Gene/Insert name: PIK3CA
  Species: H. sapiens (human)
  Mutation: C420R
  Entrez Gene: PIK3CA (a.k.a. CCM4, CLAPO, CLOVE, CWS5, HMH, MCAP, MCM, MCMTC, PI3K, PI3K-alpha, p110-alpha)
  Cloning method: Gateway Cloning
Terms and licenses: Academic/Nonprofit Terms; Industry Terms: Not Available to Industry
How to cite: pHAGE-PIK3CA-C420R was a gift from Gordon Mills & Kenneth Scott (Addgene plasmid # 116457 ; http://n2t.net/addgene:116457 ; RRID:Addgene_116457)
