>Addgene plasmid #116457 | pHAGE-PIK3CA-C420R | depositor partial sequence | sequence record 219331 | insert
ATGCCTCCACGACCATCATCAGGTGAACTGTGGGGCATCCACTTGATGCCCCCAAGAATCCTAGTAGAAT
GTTTACTACCAAATGGAATGATAGTGACTTTAGAATGCCTCCGTGAGGCTACATTAATAACCATAAAGCA
TGAACTATTTAAAGAAGCAAGAAAATACCCCCTCCATCAACTTCTTCAAGATGAATCTTCTTACATTTTC
GTAAGTGTTACTCAAGAAGCAGAAAGGGAAGAATTTTTTGATGAAACAAGACGACTTTGTGACCTTCGGC
TTTTTCAACCCTTTTTAAAAGTAATTGAACCAGTAGGCAACCGTGAAGAAAAGATCCTCAATCGAGAAAT
TGGTTTTGCTATCGGCATGCCAGTGTGTGAATTTGATATGGTTAAAGATCCAGAAGTACAGGACTTCCGA
AGAAATATTCTGAACGTTTGTAAAGAAGCTGTGGATCTTAGGGACCTCAATTCACCTCATAGTAGAGCAA
TGTATGTCTATCCTCCAAATGTAGAATCTTCACCAGAATTGCCAAAGCACATATATAATAAATTAGATAA
AGGGCAAATAATAGTGGTGATCTGGGTAATAGTTTCTCCAAATAATGACAAGCAGAAGTATACTCTGAAA
ATCAACCATGACTGTGTACCAGAACAAGTAATTGCTGAAGCAATCAGGAAAAAAACTCGAAGTATGTTGC
TATCCTCTGAACAACTAAAACTCTGTGTTTTAGAATATCAGGGCAAGTATATTTTAAAAGTGTGTGGATG
TGATGAATACTTCCTAGAAAAATATCCTCTGAGTCAGTATAAGTATATAAGAAGCTGTATAATGCTTGGG
AGGATGCCCAATTTGATGTTGATGGCTAAAGAAAGCCTTTATTCTCAACTGCCAATGGACTGTTTTACAA
TGCCATCTTATTCCAGACGCATTTCCACAGCTACACCATATATGAATGGAGAAACATCTACAAAATCCCT
TTGGGTTATAAATAGTGCACTCAGAATAAAAATTCTTTGTGCAACCTACGTGAATGTAAATATTCGAGAC
ATTGATAAGATCTATGTTCGAACAGGTATCTACCATGGAGGAGAACCCTTATGTGACAATGTGAACACTC
AAAGAGTACCTTGTTCCAATCCCAGGTGGAATGAATGGCTGAATTATGATATATACATTCCTGATCTTCC
TCGTGCTGCTCGACTTTGCCTTTCCATTTGCTCTGTTAAAGGCCGAAAGGGTGCTAAAGAGGAACACCGT
CCATTGGCATGGGGAAATATAAACTTGTTTGATTACACAGACACTCTAGTATCTGGAAAAATGGCTTTGA
ATCTTTGGCCAGTACCTCATGGATTAGAAGATTTGCTGAACCCTATTGGTGTTACTGGATCAAATCCAAA
TAAAGAAACTCCATGCTTAGAGTTGGAGTTTGACTGGTTCAGCAGTGTGGTAAAGTTCCCAGATATGTCA
GTGATTGAAGAGCATGCCAATTGGTCTGTATCCCGAGAAGCAGGATTTAGCTATTCCCACGCAGGACTGA
GTAACAGACTAGCTAGAGACAATGAATTAAGGGAAAATGACAAAGAACAGCTCAAAGCAATTTCTACACG
AGATCCTCTCTCTGAAATCACTGAGCAGGAGAAAGATTTTCTATGGAGTCACAGACACTATTGTGTAACT
ATCCCCGAAATTCTACCCAAATTGCTTCTGTCTGTTAAATGGAATTCTAGAGATGAAGTAGCCCAGATGT
ATTGCTTGGTAAAAGATTGGCCTCCAATCAAACCTGAACAGGCTATGGAACTTCTGGACTGTAATTACCC
AGATCCTATGGTTCGAGGTTTTGCTGTTCGGTGCTTGGAAAAATATTTAACAGATGACAAACTTTCTCAG
TATTTAATTCAGCTAGTACAGGTCCTAAAATATGAACAATATTTGGATAACTTGCTTGTGAGATTTTTAC
TGAAGAAAGCATTGACTAATCAAAGGATTGGGCACTTTTTCTTTTGGCATTTAAAATCTGAGATGCACAA
TAAAACAGTTAGCCAGAGGTTTGGCCTGCTTTTGGAGTCCTATTGTCGTGCATGTGGGATGTATTTGAAG
CACCTGAATAGGCAAGTCGAGGCAATGGAAAAGCTCATTAACTTAACTGACATTCTCAAACAGGAGAAGA
AGGATGAAACACAAAAGGTACAGATGAAGTTTTTAGTTGAGCAAATGAGGCGACCAGATTTCATGGATGC
TCTACAGGGCTTTCTGTCTCCTCTAAACCCTGCTCATCAACTAGGAAACCTCAGGCTTGAAGAGTGTCGA
ATTATGTCCTCTGCAAAAAGGCCACTGTGGTTGAATTGGGAGAACCCAGACATCATGTCAGAGTTACTGT
TTCAGAACAATGAGATCATCTTTAAAAATGGGGATGATTTACGGCAAGATATGCTAACACTTCAAATTAT
TCGTATTATGGAAAATATCTGGCAAAATCAAGGTCTTGATCTTCGAATGTTACCTTATGGTTGTCTGTCA
ATCGGTGACTGTGTGGGACTTATTGAGGTGGTGCGAAATTCTCACACTATTATGCAAATTCAGTGCAAAG
GCGGCTTGAAAGGTGCACTGCAGTTCAACAGCCACACACTACATCAGTGGCTCAAAGACAAGAACAAAGG
AGAAATATATGATGCAGCCATTGACCTGTTTACACGTTCATGTGCTGGATACTGTGTAGCTACCTTCATT
TTGGGAATTGGAGATCGTCACAATAGTAACATCATGGTGAAAGACGATGGACAACTGTTTCATATAGATT
TTGGACACTTTTTGGATCACAAGAAGAAAAAATTTGGTTATAAACGAGAACGTGTGCCATTTGTTTTGAC
ACAGGATTTCTTAATAGTGATTAGTAAAGGAGCCCAAGAATGCACAAAGACAAGAGAATTTGAGAGGTTT
CAGGAGATGTGTTACAAGGCTTATCTAGCTATTCGACAGCATGCCAATCTCTTCATAAATCTTTTCTCAA
TGATGCTTGGCTCTGGAATGCCAGAACTACAATCTTTTGATGACATTGCATACATTCGAAAGACCCTAGC
CTTAGATAAAACTGAGCAAGAGGCTTTGGAGTATTTCATGAAACAAATGAATGATGCACATCATGGTGGC
TGGACAACAAAAATGGATTGGATCTTCCACACAATTAAACAGCATGCATTGAACTGA
